Addgene plasmid #213232: EDNRA-DuET
Purpose: The DuET construct encodes the named human GPCR engineered with a cleaved hemagglutinin signal peptide, a 5' FLAG and a 3' 1D4 epitope tag optimized for expression in mammalian cells and proteomics studies.
Depositing lab: Thomas Sakmar. Publication: Multiplexed selectivity screening of anti-GPCR antibodies. Dahl L, Kotliar IB, Bendes A, Dodig-Crnkovic T, Fromm S, Elofsson A, Uhlen M, Sakmar TP, Schwenk JM. Sci Adv. 2023 May 3;9(18):eadf9297. doi: 10.1126/sciadv.adf9297. Epub 2023 May 3. PubMed 37134173.
Backbone
  Vector backbone: pcDNA 3.1 (+)
  Vector type: Mammalian Expression
Growth in bacteria
  Bacterial resistance: Ampicillin, 100 μg/mL
  Growth temperature: 37°C
  Growth strain: DH5alpha
  Copy number: High Copy
Gene/Insert
  Gene/Insert name: EDNRA (alt name: Endothelin receptor type A)
  Species: H. sapiens (human)
  Entrez Gene: EDNRA (a.k.a. ET-A, ETA, ETA-R, ETAR, ETRA, MFDA, hET-AR)
  Promoter: CMV, T7
  Tag / fusion protein: FLAG (N terminal on insert); 1D4 (C terminal on insert)
  Cloning method: Gibson Cloning
Terms and licenses: Academic/Nonprofit Terms; Industry Terms: Not Available to Industry
Depositor comments: Class: A, Family: Endothelin. Ensembl ID: ENSG00000151617, Uniprot ID: P25101
How to cite: EDNRA-DuET was a gift from Thomas Sakmar (Addgene plasmid # 213232 ; http://n2t.net/addgene:213232 ; RRID:Addgene_213232)
