[The description below was written by a language model from this plasmid's Addgene catalogue record and pLannotate feature annotations shown in this document.]
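Description:
EDNRA-DuET is a mammalian expression plasmid built on the pcDNA 3.1 (+) backbone that carries the human endothelin receptor type A (EDNRA), a class A GPCR of the endothelin family that binds endothelin-1 and signals through G proteins to the phosphatidylinositol–calcium pathway. It is propagated in E. coli as a high-copy plasmid through a ColE1/pUC-type origin and selected with ampicillin via the β-lactamase gene. An f1 origin is also present. For selection in mammalian cells, the backbone provides a neomycin phosphotransferase cassette driven by the SV40 enhancer/early promoter and terminated by an SV40 polyadenylation signal.

The receptor coding sequence, inserted by Gibson cloning, sits downstream of the CMV immediate-early enhancer and promoter and is followed by the bovine growth hormone polyadenylation signal. A T7 promoter between the CMV promoter and the insert also permits in vitro transcription. In the DuET design, the receptor is preceded by a cleavable hemagglutinin signal peptide and an N-terminal FLAG epitope, and it ends in a C-terminal 1D4 epitope. The signal peptide is removed during processing, leaving FLAG at the mature N terminus. The automated annotation detects the FLAG sequence (as a partial 3xFLAG match) just upstream of the EDNRA reading frame, but it does not separately label the signal peptide or the 1D4 tag. Several short annotated fragments, such as the partial HIV-1 LTR, ble and lacI matches, are probably backbone remnants or spurious hits rather than functional elements.

The two tags allow independent capture and detection of the receptor from either end. According to the record, the construct is optimised for expression in mammalian cells and for proteomics studies, and the associated work used such constructs for multiplexed selectivity screening of anti-GPCR antibodies.
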