Features (pLannotate 1.2.2; 21 found; start..end, strand, type, name):
    737..841     -  promoter       AmpR promoter: bla
    900..952     -  misc_feature   bom (fragment): basis of mobility region from pBR322
   1107..1486    +  enhancer       CMV enhancer: human cytomegalovirus immediate early enhancer
   1487..1690    +  promoter       CMV promoter: human cytomegalovirus (CMV) immediate early promoter
   1686..1719    +  LTR            5' LTR (truncated) (fragment): truncated 5' long terminal repeat (LTR) from HIV-1
   1735..1753    +  promoter       T7 promoter: promoter for bacteriophage T7 RNA polymerase
   1846..1866    +  CDS            3xFLAG (fragment): three tandem FLAG® epitope tags
   1879..3159    +  CDS            EDNRA: EDNRA_HUMAN - Also known as ETA, ETRA. Experimental evidence at protein level: Swiss-Prot protein existence level 1. Receptor for endothelin-1. Mediates its action by association with G proteins that activate a phosphatidylinositol-calcium second messenger system. The rank order of binding affinities for ET-A is: ET1 > ET2 >> ET3. From Homo sapiens (Human).
   3290..3514    +  polyA_signal   bGH poly(A) signal: bovine growth hormone polyadenylation signal
   3518..3539    +  promoter       SV40 promoter (fragment): SV40 enhancer and early promoter
   3560..3988    +  rep_origin     f1 ori (sequence partly withheld): f1 bacteriophage origin of replication; arrow indicates direction of (+) strand synthesis
   4002..4331    +  promoter       SV40 promoter: SV40 enhancer and early promoter
   4398..5189    +  CDS            neo: KKA2_KLEPN - Also known as kan, nptII. Experimental evidence at protein level: Swiss-Prot protein existence level 1. Resistance to kanamycin, neomycin, paromomycin, ribostamycin, butirosin and gentamicin B. From Klebsiella pneumoniae.
   5213..5371    +  CDS            ble (fragment): BLE_KLEPN - Experimental evidence at protein level: Swiss-Prot protein existence level 1. Binding protein with a strong affinity to the bleomycin family of antibiotics. Binds to CL990; an antimitotic-antibiotic compound. From Klebsiella pneumoniae.
   5366..5487    +  polyA_signal   SV40 poly(A) signal: SV40 polyadenylation signal
   5560..5576    -  protein_bind   lac operator: The lac repressor binds to the lac operator to inhibit transcription in E. coli. This inhibition can be relieved by adding lactose or isopropyl-β-D-thiogalactopyranoside (IPTG). lac repressor encoded by lacI
   5584..5614    -  promoter       lac promoter: promoter for the E. coli lac operon
   5629..5650    -  protein_bind   CAP binding site: CAP binding activates transcription in the presence of cAMP. E. coli catabolite activator protein
   5663..5755    -  CDS            lacI (fragment): lac repressor; lacI; The lac repressor binds to the lac operator to inhibit transcription in E. coli. This inhibition can be relieved by adding lactose or isopropyl-β-D-thiogalactopyranoside (IPTG).
   5938..6526    -  rep_origin     ori: high-copy-number ColE1/pMB1/pBR322/pUC origin of replication
   6697..736     -  CDS            AmpR (across the origin): β-lactamase; bla; confers resistance to ampicillin, carbenicillin, and related antibiotics
>Addgene plasmid #213232 | EDNRA-DuET | addgene full sequence | sequence record 430792 | Addgene NGS Result
CTGCAATGATACCGCGAGACCCACGCTCACCGGCTCCAGATTTATCAGCAATAAACCAGCCAGCCGGAAG
GGCCGAGCGCAGAAGTGGTCCTGCAACTTTATCCGCCTCCATCCAGTCTATTAATTGTTGCCGGGAAGCT
AGAGTAAGTAGTTCGCCAGTTAATAGTTTGCGCAACGTTGTTGCCATTGCTACAGGCATCGTGGTGTCAC
GCTCGTCGTTTGGTATGGCTTCATTCAGCTCCGGTTCCCAACGATCAAGGCGAGTTACATGATCCCCCAT
GTTGTGCAAAAAAGCGGTTAGCTCCTTCGGTCCTCCGATCGTTGTCAGAAGTAAGTTGGCCGCAGTGTTA
TCACTCATGGTTATGGCAGCACTGCATAATTCTCTTACTGTCATGCCATCCGTAAGATGCTTTTCTGTGA
CTGGTGAGTACTCAACCAAGTCATTCTGAGAATAGTGTATGCGGCGACCGAGTTGCTCTTGCCCGGCGTC
AATACGGGATAATACCGCGCCACATAGCAGAACTTTAAAAGTGCTCATCATTGGAAAACGTTCTTCGGGG
CGAAAACTCTCAAGGATCTTACCGCTGTTGAGATCCAGTTCGATGTAACCCACTCGTGCACCCAACTGAT
CTTCAGCATCTTTTACTTTCACCAGCGTTTCTGGGTGAGCAAAAACAGGAAGGCAAAATGCCGCAAAAAA
GGGAATAAGGGCGACACGGAAATGTTGAATACTCATACTCTTCCTTTTTCAATATTATTGAAGCATTTAT
CAGGGTTATTGTCTCATGAGCGGATACATATTTGAATGTATTTAGAAAAATAAACAAATAGGGGTTCCGC
GCACATTTCCCCGAAAAGTGCCACCTGACGTCGACGGATCGGGAGATCTCCCGATCCCCTATGGTGCACT
CTCAGTACAATCTGCTCTGATGCCGCATAGTTAAGCCAGTATCTGCTCCCTGCTTGTGTGTTGGAGGTCG
CTGAGTAGTGCGCGAGCAAAATTTAAGCTACAACAAGGCAAGGCTTGACCGACATTTGCATGAAGAATCT
GCTTAGGGTTAGGCGTTTTGCGCTGCTTCGCGATGTACGGGCCAGATATACGCGTTGACATTGATTATTG
ACTAGTTATTAATAGTAATCAATTACGGGGTCATTAGTTCATAGCCCATATATGGAGTTCCGCGTTACAT
AACTTACGGTAAATGGCCCGCCTGGCTGACCGCCCAACGACCCCCGCCCATTGACGTCAATAATGACGTA
TGTTCCCATAGTAACGCCAATAGGGACTTTCCATTGACGTCAATGGGTGGAGTATTTACGGTAAACTGCC
CACTTGGCAGTACATCAAGTGTATCATATGCCAAGTACGCCCCCTATTGACGTCAATGACGGTAAATGGC
CCGCCTGGCATTATGCCCAGTACATGACCTTATGGGACTTTCCTACTTGGCAGTACATCTACGTATTAGT
CATCGCTATTACCATGGTGATGCGGTTTTGGCAGTACATCAATGGGCGTGGATAGCGGTTTGACTCACGG
GGATTTCCAAGTCTCCACCCCATTGACGTCAATGGGAGTTTGTTTTGGCACCAAAATCAACGGGACTTTC
CAAAATGTCGTAACAACTCCGCCCCATTGACGCAAATGGGCGGTAGGCGTGTACGGTGGGAGGTCTATAT
AAGCAGAGCTCTCTGGCTAACTAGAGAACCCACTGCTTACTGGCTTATCGAAATTAATACGACTCACTAT
AGGGAGACCCAAGCTGGCTAGCGTTTAAACTTAAGCTTAGCGCCACCATGAAGACGATCATCGCCCTGAG
CTACATCTTCTGCCTGGTATTCGCCGACTACAAGGACGATGATGACGCCAGCATCGATATGGAGACACTG
TGTCTCAGGGCCTCCTTCTGGCTCGCACTGGTAGGGTGTGTCATATCTGATAACCCTGAACGGTACAGTA
CCAATCTGAGTAATCATGTCGATGACTTTACAACGTTTCGGGGCACTGAGCTGAGCTTTCTCGTGACTAC
GCACCAGCCCACCAATCTCGTCCTGCCTAGCAACGGGAGTATGCACAACTACTGCCCCCAGCAGACGAAA
ATAACAAGCGCCTTCAAGTATATCAACACCGTGATATCCTGCACTATCTTCATAGTTGGCATGGTGGGGA
ACGCGACCCTGCTCCGCATTATTTATCAGAACAAGTGTATGAGAAACGGACCGAATGCACTTATCGCAAG
TCTGGCACTCGGAGACCTGATCTACGTCGTCATTGATCTGCCAATAAACGTGTTTAAGCTCCTGGCCGGC
CGCTGGCCCTTCGATCACAACGATTTTGGGGTGTTTCTTTGCAAGCTCTTTCCTTTTTTGCAGAAATCAT
CCGTGGGCATCACCGTTCTCAATCTGTGTGCGCTGTCCGTTGACCGATATCGCGCCGTCGCAAGCTGGTC
CCGGGTCCAGGGAATCGGAATCCCACTGGTGACCGCTATCGAGATCGTGTCAATCTGGATACTGTCCTTT
ATCCTCGCGATTCCGGAGGCAATCGGGTTTGTGATGGTCCCTTTCGAGTATCGAGGCGAGCAGCATAAAA
CCTGCATGTTGAATGCTACATCAAAGTTCATGGAGTTTTATCAGGATGTGAAAGATTGGTGGCTTTTCGG
ATTCTATTTTTGCATGCCCTTGGTTTGTACCGCAATTTTTTATACTCTGATGACATGCGAGATGCTCAAT
AGGAGAAACGGATCTCTGAGGATTGCACTGTCCGAGCACCTGAAACAGCGGCGGGAGGTTGCGAAGACTG
TCTTCTGTCTGGTCGTGATCTTCGCTCTGTGCTGGTTCCCCCTGCATCTGAGCCGCATTCTCAAGAAAAC
CGTCTACAACGAGATGGACAAAAATAGATGCGAATTGCTCTCCTTTTTGCTTTTGATGGACTATATTGGG
ATTAACCTTGCCACCATGAATTCCTGTATCAACCCAATTGCTCTCTACTTTGTGTCAAAGAAATTCAAGA
ACTGTTTCCAAAGCTGTCTCTGTTGCTGTTGCTACCAGTCTAAGAGTCTGATGACCTCAGTGCCCATGAA
TGGGACAAGTATCCAGTGGAAGAACCATGACCAGAATAACCACAACACAGACCGCTCATCCCATAAGGAT
AGCATGAACATCGATACCGGTGGACGCACCGGTGAATTCGATGAGGCCAGCACCACCGTGTCTAAGACCG
AGACTTCTCAGGTGGCCCCTGCCTAACTCGAGTCTAGAGGGCCCGTTTAAACCCGCTGATCAGCCTCGAC
TGTGCCTTCTAGTTGCCAGCCATCTGTTGTTTGCCCCTCCCCCGTGCCTTCCTTGACCCTGGAAGGTGCC
ACTCCCACTGTCCTTTCCTAATAAAATGAGGAAATTGCATCGCATTGTCTGAGTAGGTGTCATTCTATTC
TGGGGGGTGGGGTGGGGCAGGACAGCAAGGGGGAGGATTGGGAAGACAATAGCAGGCATGCTGGGGATGC
GGTGGGCTCTATGGCTTCTGAGGCGGAAAGAACCAGCTGGGGCTCTAGGGGGTATCCCC
[124 nt withheld, positions 3560-3683]
C
[91 nt withheld, positions 3685-3775]
A
[49 nt withheld, positions 3777-3825]
CCTTTGACGTTGGAGTCCACGTTCTTT
[37 nt withheld, positions 3853-3889]
ACCCTATCTCGGTCTATTCTTTTGATTTATAAGGGATTTTGCCGATTTCGGCCTATTGGTTAAAAAATGA
GCTGATTTAACAAAAATTTAACGCGAATTAATTCTGTGGAATGTGTGTCAGTTAGGGTGTGGAAAGTCCC
CAGGCTCCCCAGCAGGCAGAAGTATGCAAAGCATGCATCTCAATTAGTCAGCAACCAGGTGTGGAAAGTC
CCCAGGCTCCCCAGCAGGCAGAAGTATGCAAAGCATGCATCTCAATTAGTCAGCAACCATAGTCCCGCCC
CTAACTCCGCCCATCCCGCCCCTAACTCCGCCCAGTTCCGCCCATTCTCCGCCCCATGGCTGACTAATTT
TTTTTATTTATGCAGAGGCCGAGGCCGCCTCTGCCTCTGAGCTATTCCAGAAGTAGTGAGGAGGCTTTTT
TGGAGGCCTAGGCTTTTGCAAAAAGCTCCCGGGAGCTTGTATATCCATTTTCGGATCTGATCAAGAGACA
GGATGAGGATCGTTTCGCATGATTGAACAAGATGGATTGCACGCAGGTTCTCCGGCCGCTTGGGTGGAGA
GGCTATTCGGCTATGACTGGGCACAACAGACAATCGGCTGCTCTGATGCCGCCGTGTTCCGGCTGTCAGC
GCAGGGGCGCCCGGTTCTTTTTGTCAAGACCGACCTGTCCGGTGCCCTGAATGAACTGCAGGACGAGGCA
GCGCGGCTATCGTGGCTGGCCACGACGGGCGTTCCTTGCGCAGCTGTGCTCGACGTTGTCACTGAAGCGG
GAAGGGACTGGCTGCTATTGGGCGAAGTGCCGGGGCAGGATCTCCTGTCATCTCACCTTGCTCCTGCCGA
GAAAGTATCCATCATGGCTGATGCAATGCGGCGGCTGCATACGCTTGATCCGGCTACCTGCCCATTCGAC
CACCAAGCGAAACATCGCATCGAGCGAGCACGTACTCGGATGGAAGCCGGTCTTGTCGATCAGGATGATC
TGGACGAAGAGCATCAGGGGCTCGCGCCAGCCGAACTGTTCGCCAGGCTCAAGGCGCGCATGCCCGACGG
CGAGGATCTCGTCGTGACCCATGGCGATGCCTGCTTGCCGAATATCATGGTGGAAAATGGCCGCTTTTCT
GGATTCATCGACTGTGGCCGGCTGGGTGTGGCGGACCGCTATCAGGACATAGCGTTGGCTACCCGTGATA
TTGCTGAAGAGCTTGGCGGCGAATGGGCTGACCGCTTCCTCGTGCTTTACGGTATCGCCGCTCCCGATTC
GCAGCGCATCGCCTTCTATCGCCTTCTTGACGAGTTCTTCTGAGCGGGACTCTGGGGTTCGAAATGACCG
ACCAAGCGACGCCCAACCTGCCATCACGAGATTTCGATTCCACCGCCGCCTTCTATGAAAGGTTGGGCTT
CGGAATCGTTTTCCGGGACGCCGGCTGGATGATCCTCCAGCGCGGGGATCTCATGCTGGAGTTCTTCGCC
CACCCCAACTTGTTTATTGCAGCTTATAATGGTTACAAATAAAGCAATAGCATCACAAATTTCACAAATA
AAGCATTTTTTTCACTGCATTCTAGTTGTGGTTTGTCCAAACTCATCAATGTATCTTATCATGTCTGTAT
ACCGTCGACCTCTAGCTAGAGCTTGGCGTAATCATGGTCATAGCTGTTTCCTGTGTGAAATTGTTATCCG
CTCACAATTCCACACAACATACGAGCCGGAAGCATAAAGTGTAAAGCCTGGGGTGCCTAATGAGTGAGCT
AACTCACATTAATTGCGTTGCGCTCACTGCCCGCTTTCCAGTCGGGAAACCTGTCGTGCCAGCTGCATTA
ATGAATCGGCCAACGCGCGGGGAGAGGCGGTTTGCGTATTGGGCGCTCTTCCGCTTCCTCGCTCACTGAC
TCGCTGCGCTCGGTCGTTCGGCTGCGGCGAGCGGTATCAGCTCACTCAAAGGCGGTAATACGGTTATCCA
CAGAATCAGGGGATAACGCAGGAAAGAACATGTGAGCAAAAGGCCAGCAAAAGGCCAGGAACCGTAAAAA
GGCCGCGTTGCTGGCGTTTTTCCATAGGCTCCGCCCCCCTGACGAGCATCACAAAAATCGACGCTCAAGT
CAGAGGTGGCGAAACCCGACAGGACTATAAAGATACCAGGCGTTTCCCCCTGGAAGCTCCCTCGTGCGCT
CTCCTGTTCCGACCCTGCCGCTTACCGGATACCTGTCCGCCTTTCTCCCTTCGGGAAGCGTGGCGCTTTC
TCATAGCTCACGCTGTAGGTATCTCAGTTCGGTGTAGGTCGTTCGCTCCAAGCTGGGCTGTGTGCACGAA
CCCCCCGTTCAGCCCGACCGCTGCGCCTTATCCGGTAACTATCGTCTTGAGTCCAACCCGGTAAGACACG
ACTTATCGCCACTGGCAGCAGCCACTGGTAACAGGATTAGCAGAGCGAGGTATGTAGGCGGTGCTACAGA
GTTCTTGAAGTGGTGGCCTAACTACGGCTACACTAGAAGAACGGTATTTGGTATCTGCGCTCTGCTGAAG
CCAGTTACCTTCGGAAAAAGAGTTGGTAGCTCTTGATCCGGCAAACAAACCACCGCTGGTAGCGGTGGTT
TTTTTGTTTGCAAGCAGCAGATTACGCGCAGAAAAAAAGGATCTCAAGAAGATCCTTTGATCTTTTCTAC
GGGGTCTGACGCTCAGTGGAACGAAAACTCACGTTAAGGGATTTTGGTCATGAGATTATCAAAAAGGATC
TTCACCTAGATCCTTTTAAATTAAAAATGAAGTTTTAAATCAATCTAAAGTATATATGAGTAAACTTGGT
CTGACAGTTACCAATGCTTAATCAGTGAGGCACCTATCTCAGCGATCTGTCTATTTCGTTCATCCATAGT
TGCCTGACTCCCCGTCGTGTAGATAACTACGATACGGGAGGGCTTACCATCTGGCCCCAGTG
